>Addgene plasmid #116663 | pHAGE-RCAN2-L156F | addgene full sequence | sequence record 252951 | Addgene NGS Result
TGGAAGGGCTAATTCACTCCCAAAGAAGACAAGATATCCTTGATCTGTGGATCTACCACACACAAGGCTA
CTTCCCTGATTAGCAGAACTACACACCAGGGCCAGGGGTCAGATATCCACTGACCTTTGGATGGTGCTAC
AAGCTAGTACCAGTTGAGCCAGATAAGGTAGAAGAGGCCAATAAAGGAGAGAACACCAGCTTGTTACACC
CTGTGAGCCTGCATGGGATGGATGACCCGGAGAGAGAAGTGTTAGAGTGGAGGTTTGACAGCCGCCTAGC
ATTTCATCACGTGGCCCGAGAGCTGCATCCGGAGTACTTCAAGAACTGCTGATATCGAGCTTGCTACAAG
GGACTTTCCGCTGGGGACTTTCCAGGGAGGCGTGGCCTGGGCGGGACTGGGGAGTGGCGAGCCCTCAGAT
CCTGCATATAAGCAGCTGCTTTTTGCCTGTACTGGGTCTCTCTGGTTAGACCAGATCTGAGCCTGGGAGC
TCTCTGGCTAACTAGGGAACCCACTGCTTAAGCCTCAATAAAGCTTGCCTTGAGTGCTTCAAGTAGTGTG
TGCCCGTCTGTTGTGTGACTCTGGTAACTAGAGATCCCTCAGACCCTTTTAGTCAGTGTGGAAAATCTCT
AGCAGTGGCGCCCGAACAGGGACTTGAAAGCGAAAGGGAAACCAGAGGAGCTCTCTCGACGCAGGACTCG
GCTTGCTGAAGCGCGCACGGCAAGAGGCGAGGGGCGGCGACTGGTGAGTACGCCAAAAATTTTGACTAGC
GGAGGCTAGAAGGAGAGAGATGGGTGCGAGAGCGTCAGTATTAAGCGGGGGAGAATTAGATCGCGATGGG
AAAAAATTCGGTTAAGGCCAGGGGGAAAGAAAAAATATAAATTAAAACATATAGTATGGGCAAGCAGGGA
GCTAGAACGATTCGCAGTTAATCCTGGCCTGTTAGAAACATCAGAAGGCTGTAGACAAATACTGGGACAG
CTACAACCATCCCTTCAGACAGGATCAGAAGAACTTAGATCATTATATAATACAGTAGCAACCCTCTATT
GTGTGCATCAAAGGATAGAGATAAAAGACACCAAGGAAGCTTTAGACAAGATAGAGGAAGAGCAAAACAA
AAGTAAGACCACCGCACAGCAAGCGGCCGGCCGCTGATCTTCAGACCTGGAGGAGGAGATATGAGGGACA
ATTGGAGAAGTGAATTATATAAATATAAAGTAGTAAAAATTGAACCATTAGGAGTAGCACCCACCAAGGC
AAAGAGAAGAGTGGTGCAGAGAGAAAAAAGAGCAGTGGGAATAGGAGCTTTGTTCCTTGGGTTCTTGGGA
GCAGCAGGAAGCACTATGGGCGCAGCGTCAATGACGCTGACGGTACAGGCCAGACAATTATTGTCTGGTA
TAGTGCAGCAGCAGAACAATTTGCTGAGGGCTATTGAGGCGCAACAGCATCTGTTGCAACTCACAGTCTG
GGGCATCAAGCAGCTCCAGGCAAGAATCCTGGCTGTGGAAAGATACCTAAAGGATCAACAGCTCCTGGGG
ATTTGGGGTTGCTCTGGAAAACTCATTTGCACCACTGCTGTGCCTTGGAATGCTAGTTGGAGTAATAAAT
CTCTGGAACAGATTTGGAATCACACGACCTGGATGGAGTGGGACAGAGAAATTAACAATTACACAAGCTT
AATACACTCCTTAATTGAAGAATCGCAAAACCAGCAAGAAAAGAATGAACAAGAATTATTGGAATTAGAT
AAATGGGCAAGTTTGTGGAATTGGTTTAACATAACAAATTGGCTGTGGTATATAAAATTATTCATAATGA
TAGTAGGAGGCTTGGTAGGTTTAAGAATAGTTTTTGCTGTACTTTCTATAGTGAATAGAGTTAGGCAGGG
ATATTCACCATTATCGTTTCAGACCCACCTCCCAACCCCGAGGGGACCCGACAGGCCCGAAGGAATAGAA
GAAGAAGGTGGAGAGAGAGACAGAGACAGATCCATTCGATTAGTGAACGGATCTCGACGGTATCGCCGAA
TTCACAAATGGCAGTATTCATCCACAATTTTAAAAGAAAAGGGGGGATTGGGGGGTACAGTGCAGGGGAA
AGAATAGTAGACATAATAGCAACAGACATACAAACTAAAGAATTACAAAAACAAATTACAAAAATTCAAA
ATTTTCGGGTTTATTACAGGGACAGCAGAGATCCAGTTTGGACTAGTCGTGAGGCTCCGGTGCCCGTCAG
TGGGCAGAGCGCACATCGCCCACAGTCCCCGAGAAGTTGGGGGGAGGGGTCGGCAATTGAACCGGTGCCT
AGAGAAGGTGGCGCGGGGTAAACTGGGAAAGTGATGTCGTGTACTGGCTCCGCCTTTTTCCCGAGGGTGG
GGGAGAACCGTATATAAGTGCAGTAGTCGCCGTGAACGTTCTTTTTCGCAACGGGTTTGCCGCCAGAACA
CAGGTAAGTGCCGTGTGTGGTTCCCGCGGGCCTGGCCTCTTTACGGGTTATGGCCCTTGCGTGCCTTGAA
TTACTTCCACCTGGCTGCAGTACGTGATTCTTGATCCCGAGCTTCGGGTTGGAAGTGGGTGGGAGAGTTC
GAGGCCTTGCGCTTAAGGAGCCCCTTCGCCTCGTGCTTGAGTTGAGGCCTGGCCTGGGCGCTGGGGCCGC
CGCGTGCGAATCTGGTGGCACCTTCGCGCCTGTCTCGCTGCTTTCGATAAGTCTCTAGCCATTTAAAATT
TTTGATGACCTGCTGCGACGCTTTTTTTCTGGCAAGATAGTCTTGTAAATGCGGGCCAAGATCTGCACAC
TGGTATTTCGGTTTTTGGGGCCGCGGGCGGCGACGGGGCCCGTGCGTCCCAGCGCACATGTTCGGCGAGG
CGGGGCCTGCGAGCGCGGCCACCGAGAATCGGACGGGGGTAGTCTCAAGCTGGCCGGCCTGCTCTGGTGC
CTGGCCTCGCGCCGCCGTGTATCGCCCCGCCCTGGGCGGCAAGGCTGGCCCGGTCGGCACCAGTTGCGTG
AGCGGAAAGATGGCCGCTTCCCGGCCCTGCTGCAGGGAGCTCAAAATGGAGGACGCGGCGCTCGGGAGAG
CGGGCGGGTGAGTCACCCACACAAAGGAAAAGGGCCTTTCCGTCCTCAGCCGTCGCTTCATGTGACTCCA
CGGAGTACCGGGCGCCGTCCAGGCACCTCGATTAGTTCTCGAGCTTTTGGAGTACGTCGTCTTTAGGTTG
GGGGGAGGGGTTTTATGCGATGGAGTTTCCCCACACTGAGTGGGTGGAGACTGAAGTTAGGCCAGCTTGG
CACTTGATGTAATTCTCCTTGGAATTTGCCCTTTTTGAGTTTGGATCTTGGTTCATTCTCAAGCCTCAGA
CAGTGGTTCAAAGTTTTTTTCTTCCATTTCAGGTGTCGTGAAGCGGCCCTGCAGATATCAACAAGTTTGT
ACAAAAAAGCAGGCACCATGCCAGCCCCTAGCATGGACTGTGATGTTTCCACTCTGGTTGCCTGTGTGGT
GGATGTCGAGGTCTTTACCAATCAGGAGGTTAAGGAAAAATTTGAGGGACTGTTTCGGACTTATGATGAC
TGTGTGACGTTCCAGCTATTTAAGAGTTTCAGACGTGTCCGTATAAACTTCAGCAATCCTAAATCTGCAG
CCCGAGCTAGGATAGAGCTTCATGAAACCCAATTCAGAGGGAAAAAATTAAAGCTCTACTTTGCACAGGT
TCAGACTCCAGAGACAGATGGAGACAAACTGCACTTGGCTCCACCCCAGCCTGCCAAACAGTTTTTCATC
TCGCCCCCTTCCTCCCCACCTGTTGGCTGGCAGCCCATCAACGATGCCACGCCAGTCCTCAACTATGACC
TCCTCTATGCTGTGGCCAAACTAGGACCAGGAGAGAAGTATGAGCTCCATGCAGGGACTGAGTCCACCCC
AAGTGTCGTCGTGCACGTGTGCGACAGTGACATAGAGGAAGAAGAGGACCCAAAGACTTCCCCAAAGCCA
AAAATCATCCAAACTCGGCGTCCTGGCCTGCCACCCTCCGTGTCCAACTGGGCTGCCTGCTCCTTCTCGA
TAATAGCCGTCTCCTCTTTATCATGCTTTTTCCCCCTGTTGTTTGTCAAAAAGAATTGCCTTTAGAACCC
AGCTTTCTTGTACAAAGTGGTGATATCCAATTAACCCTCACTAAAGGGTTTAGTGATTAAAGATAGATTA
GCCCTATAGTGAGTCGTATTACCACCCAACTTTTCTATACAAAGTGGTTGATATCCAGCACAGTGGCGGC
CGCTCGAGTCTAGAGGGCCCGCGGTTCGAAGGTAAGCCTATCCCTAACCCTCTCCTCGGTCTCGATTCTA
CGCGTACCGGTTAGTAATGAGATCCCTCCCCCCCCCCTAACGTTACTGGCCGAAGCCGCTTGGAATAAGG
CCGGTGTGCGTTTGTCTATATGTTATTTTCCACCATATTGCCGTCTTTTGGCAATGTGAGGGCCCGGAAA
CCTGGCCCTGTCTTCTTGACGAGCATTCCTAGGGGTCTTTCCCCTCTCGCCAAAGGAATGCAAGGTCTGT
TGAATGTCGTGAAGGAAGCAGTTCCTCTGGAAGCTTCTTGAAGACAAACAACGTCTGTAGCGACCCTTTG
CAGGCAGCGGAACCCCCCACCTGGCGACAGGTGCCTCTGCGGCCAAAAGCCACGTGTATAAGATACACCT
GCAAAGGCGGCACAACCCCAGTGCCACGTTGTGAGTTGGATAGTTGTGGAAAGAGTCAAATGGCTCTCCT
CAAGCGTATTCAACAAGGGGCTGAAGGATGCCCAGAAGGTACCCCATTGTATGGGATCTGATCTGGGGCC
TCGGTGCACATGCTTTACATGTGTTTAGTCGAGGTTAAAAAAACGTCTAGGCCCCCCGAACCACGGGGAC
GTGGTTTTCCTTTGAAAAACACGATGATAATATGGCCACACATATGGTGAGCAAGGGCGAGGAGCTGTTC
ACCGGGGTGGTGCCCATCCTGGTCGAGCTGGACGGCGACGTAAACGGCCACAAGTTCAGCGTGTCCGGCG
AGGGCGAGGGCGATGCCACCTACGGCAAGCTGACCCTGAAGTTCATCTGCACCACCGGCAAGCTGCCCGT
GCCCTGGCCCACCCTCGTGACCACCCTGACCTACGGCGTGCAGTGCTTCAGCCGCTACCCCGACCACATG
AAGCAGCACGACTTCTTCAAGTCCGCCATGCCCGAAGGCTACGTCCAGGAGCGCACCATCTTCTTCAAGG
ACGACGGCAACTACAAGACCCGCGCCGAGGTGAAGTTCGAGGGCGACACCCTGGTGAACCGCATCGAGCT
GAAGGGCATCGACTTCAAGGAGGACGGCAACATCCTGGGGCACAAGCTGGAGTACAACTACAACAGCCAC
AACGTCTATATCATGGCCGACAAGCAGAAGAACGGCATCAAGGTGAACTTCAAGATCCGCCACAACATCG
AGGACGGCAGCGTGCAGCTCGCCGACCACTACCAGCAGAACACCCCCATCGGCGACGGCCCCGTGCTGCT
GCCCGACAACCACTACCTGAGCACCCAGTCCGCCCTGAGCAAAGACCCCAACGAGAAGCGCGATCACATG
GTCCTGCTGGAGTTCGTGACCGCCGCCGGGATCACTCTCGGCATGGACGAGCTGTACAAGTAAATCGATA
GATCCTAATCAACCTCTGGATTACAAAATTTGTGAAAGATTGACTGGTATTCTTAACTATGTTGCTCCTT
TTACGCTATGTGGATACGCTGCTTTAATGCCTTTGTATCATGCTATTGCTTCCCGTATGGCTTTCATTTT
CTCCTCCTTGTATAAATCCTGGTTGCTGTCTCTTTATGAGGAGTTGTGGCCCGTTGTCAGGCAACGTGGC
GTGGTGTGCACTGTGTTTGCTGACGCAACCCCCACTGGTTGGGGCATTGCCACCACCTGTCAGCTCCTTT
CCGGGACTTTCGCTTTCCCCCTCCCTATTGCCACGGCGGAACTCATCGCCGCCTGCCTTGCCCGCTGCTG
GACAGGGGCTCGGCTGTTGGGCACTGACAATTCCGTGGTGTTGTCGGGGAAATCATCGTCCTTTCCTTGG
CTGCTCGCCTGTGTTGCCACCTGGATTCTGCGCGGGACGTCCTTCTGCTACGTCCCTTCGGCCCTCAATC
CAGCGGACCTTCCTTCCCGCGGCCTGCTGCCGGCTCTGCGGCCTCTTCCGCGTCTTCGCCTTCGCCCTCA
GACGAGTCGGATCTCCCTTTGGGCCGCCTCCCCGCCTGAGATCCTTTAAGACCAATGACTTACAAGGCAG
CTGTAGATCTTAGCCACTTTTTAAAAGAAAAGGGGGGACTGGAAGGGCTAATTCACTCCCAACGAAGACA
AGATCTGCTTTTTGCTTGTACTGGGTCTCTCTGGTTAGACCAGATCTGAGCCTGGGAGCTCTCTGGCTAA
CTAGGGAACCCACTGCTTAAGCCTCAATAAAGCTTGCCTTGAGTGCTTCAAGTAGTGTGTGCCCGTCTGT
TGTGTGACTCTGGTAACTAGAGATCCCTCAGACCCTTTTAGTCAGTGTGGAAAATCTCTAGCAGTAGTAG
TTCATGTCATCTTATTATTCAGTATTTATAACTTGCAAAGAAATGAATATCAGAGAGTGAGAGGCCCGGG
TTAATTAAGGAAAGGGCTAGATCATTCTTGAAGACGAAAGGGCCTCGTGATACGCCTATTTTTATAGGTT
AATGTCATGATAATAATGGTTTCTTAGACGTCAGGTGGCACTTTTCGGGGAAATGTGCGCGGAACCCCTA
TTTGTTTATTTTTCTAAATACATTCAAATATGTATCCGCTCATGAGACAATAACCCTGATAAATGCTTCA
ATAATATTGAAAAAGGAAGAGTATGAGTATTCAACATTTCCGTGTCGCCCTTATTCCCTTTTTTGCGGCA
TTTTGCCTTCCTGTTTTTGCTCACCCAGAAACGCTGGTGAAAGTAAAAGATGCTGAAGATCAGTTGGGTG
CACGAGTGGGTTACATCGAACTGGATCTCAACAGCGGTAAGATCCTTGAGAGTTTTCGCCCCGAAGAACG
TTTTCCAATGATGAGCACTTTTAAAGTTCTGCTATGTGGCGCGGTATTATCCCGTGTTGACGCCGGGCAA
GAGCAACTCGGTCGCCGCATACACTATTCTCAGAATGACTTGGTTGAGTACTCACCAGTCACAGAAAAGC
ATCTTACGGATGGCATGACAGTAAGAGAATTATGCAGTGCTGCCATAACCATGAGTGATAACACTGCGGC
CAACTTACTTCTGACAACGATCGGAGGACCGAAGGAGCTAACCGCTTTTTTGCACAACATGGGGGATCAT
GTAACTCGCCTTGATCGTTGGGAACCGGAGCTGAATGAAGCCATACCAAACGACGAGCGTGACACCACGA
TGCCTGTAGCAATGGCAACAACGTTGCGCAAACTATTAACTGGCGAACTACTTACTCTAGCTTCCCGGCA
ACAATTAATAGACTGGATGGAGGCGGATAAAGTTGCAGGACCACTTCTGCGCTCGGCCCTTCCGGCTGGC
TGGTTTATTGCTGATAAATCTGGAGCCGGTGAGCGTGGGTCTCGCGGTATCATTGCAGCACTGGGGCCAG
ATGGTAAGCCCTCCCGTATCGTAGTTATCTACACGACGGGGAGTCAGGCAACTATGGATGAACGAAATAG
ACAGATCGCTGAGATAGGTGCCTCACTGATTAAGCATTGGTAACTGTCAGACCAAGTTTACTCATATATA
CTTTAGATTGATTTAAAACTTCATTTTTAATTTAAAAGGATCTAGGTGAAGATCCTTTTTGATAATCTCA
TGACCAAAATCCCTTAACGTGAGTTTTCGTTCCACTGAGCGTCAGACCCCGTAGAAAAGATCAAAGGATC
TTCTTGAGATCCTTTTTTTCTGCGCGTAATCTGCTGCTTGCAAACAAAAAAACCACCGCTACCAGCGGTG
GTTTGTTTGCCGGATCAAGAGCTACCAACTCTTTTTCCGAAGGTAACTGGCTTCAGCAGAGCGCAGATAC
CAAATACTGTTCTTCTAGTGTAGCCGTAGTTAGGCCACCACTTCAAGAACTCTGTAGCACCGCCTACATA
CCTCGCTCTGCTAATCCTGTTACCAGTGGCTGCTGCCAGTGGCGATAAGTCGTGTCTTACCGGGTTGGAC
TCAAGACGATAGTTACCGGATAAGGCGCAGCGGTCGGGCTGAACGGGGGGTTCGTGCACACAGCCCAGCT
TGGAGCGAACGACCTACACCGAACTGAGATACCTACAGCGTGAGCTATGAGAAAGCGCCACGCTTCCCGA
AGGGAGAAAGGCGGACAGGTATCCGGTAAGCGGCAGGGTCGGAACAGGAGAGCGCACGAGGGAGCTTCCA
GGGGGAAACGCCTGGTATCTTTATAGTCCTGTCGGGTTTCGCCACCTCTGACTTGAGCGTCGATTTTTGT
GATGCTCGTCAGGGGGGCGGAGCCTATGGAAAAACGCCAGCAACGCGGCCTTTTTACGGTTCCTGGCCTT
TTGCTGGCCTTTTGCTCACATGTTCTTTCCTGCGTTATCCCCTGATTCTGTGGATAACCGTATTACCGCC
TTTGAGTGAGCTGATACCGCTCGCCGCAGCCGAACGACCGAGCGCAGCGAGTCAGTGAGCGAGGAAGCGG
AAGAGCGCCCAATACGCAAACCGCCTCTCCCCGCGCGTTGGCCGATTCATTAATGCAGCAAGCTCATGGC
TGACTAATTTTTTTTATTTATGCAGAGGCCGAGGCCGCCTCGGCCTCTGAGCTATTCCAGAAGTAGTGAG
GAGGCTTTTTTGGAGGCCTAGGCTTTTGCAAAAAGCTCCCCGTGGCACGACAGGTTTCCCGACTGGAAAG
CGGGCAGTGAGCGCAACGCAATTAATGTGAGTTAGCTCACTCATTAGGCACCCCAGGCTTTACACTTTAT
GCTTCCGGCTCGTATGTTGTGTGGAATTGTGAGCGGATAACAATTTCACACAGGAAACAGCTATGACATG
ATTACGAATTTCACAAATAAAGCATTTTTTTCACTGCATTCTAGTTGTGGTTTGTCCAAACTCATCAATG
TATCTTATCATGTCTGGATCAACTGGATAACTCAAGCTAACCAAAATCATCCCAAACTTCCCACCCCATA
CCCTATTACCACTGCCAATTACCTGTGGTTTCATTTACTCTAAACCTGTGATTCCTCTGAATTATTTTCA
TTTTAAAGAAATTGTATTTGTTAAATATGTACTACAAACTTAGTAGT
Features (pLannotate 1.2.2; 30 found; start..end, strand, type, name):
    377..634     +  LTR            5' LTR (truncated): truncated 5' long terminal repeat (LTR) from HIV-1
    681..806     +  misc_feature   HIV-1 Ψ: packaging signal of human immunodeficiency virus type 1
    790..1128    +  CDS            HIV-1 gag (fragment): gag protein from human immunodeficiency virus 1; gag
   1303..1536    +  misc_feature   RRE: The Rev response element (RRE) of HIV-1 allows for Rev-dependent mRNA export from the nucleus to the cytoplasm.
   1913..2013    +  CDS            Rev (fragment): human immunodeficiency virus 1 (HIV-1) Rev protein; rev; enhances nuclear export of unspliced and incompletely spliced viral mRNAs
   2058..2175    +  misc_feature   cPPT/CTS: central polypurine tract and central termination sequence of HIV-1
   2223..3401    +  promoter       EF-1α promoter: strong constitutive promoter for human elongation factor EF-1α
   3422..3442    +  protein_bind   attB1: mutant version of attB; core recombination site for the Gateway® BP reaction BP Clonase™
   3448..4038    +  CDS            Rcan2: RCAN2_MOUSE - Also known as Dscr1l1, Zaki4. Experimental evidence at protein level: Swiss-Prot protein existence level 1. Inhibits calcineurin-dependent transcriptional responses by binding to the catalytic domain of calcineurin A. Could play a role during central nervous system development. From Mus musculus (Mouse).
   4127..4151    -  protein_bind   attB2: mutant version of attB; recombination site for the Gateway® BP reaction BP Clonase™
   4159..4177    +  promoter       T3 promoter: promoter for bacteriophage T3 RNA polymerase
   4203..4221    -  promoter       T7 promoter: promoter for bacteriophage T7 RNA polymerase
   4227..4245    -  protein_bind   attB4 (fragment): mutant version of attB; core recombination site for the Gateway® BP reaction BP Clonase™
   4301..4342    +  CDS            V5 tag: epitope tag from simian virus 5
   4468..4930    +  misc_feature   IRES: internal ribosome entry site (IRES) of the encephalomyocarditis virus (EMCV)
   4944..5663    +  CDS            EGFP: the original enhanced GFP (Yang et al., 1996) mammalian codon-optimized
   5677..6265    +  misc_feature   WPRE: woodchuck hepatitis virus posttranscriptional regulatory element
   6273..6338    +  CDS            nef (fragment): NEF_HV1Z2 - Experimental evidence at protein level: Swiss-Prot protein existence level 1. Extracellular Nef protein targets CD4(+) T-lymphocytes for apoptosis by interacting with CXCR4 surface receptors. From Human immunodeficiency virus type 1 group M subtype D (isolate Z2/CDC-Z34) (HIV-1).
   6340..6573    +  LTR            3' LTR (ΔU3): self-inactivating 3' long terminal repeat (LTR) from HIV-1
   6778..6882    +  promoter       AmpR promoter: bla
   6883..7743    +  CDS            AmpR: β-lactamase; bla; confers resistance to ampicillin, carbenicillin, and related antibiotics
   7914..8502    +  rep_origin     ori: high-copy-number ColE1/pMB1/pBR322/pUC origin of replication
   8685..8739    +  CDS            lacI (fragment): lac repressor; lacI; The lac repressor binds to the lac operator to inhibit transcription in E. coli. This inhibition can be relieved by adding lactose or isopropyl-β-D-thiogalactopyranoside (IPTG).
   8745..8838    +  rep_origin     SV40 ori (fragment): SV40 origin of replication
   8863..8900    +  CDS            lacI (fragment): lac repressor; lacI; The lac repressor binds to the lac operator to inhibit transcription in E. coli. This inhibition can be relieved by adding lactose or isopropyl-β-D-thiogalactopyranoside (IPTG).
   8913..8934    +  protein_bind   CAP binding site: CAP binding activates transcription in the presence of cAMP. E. coli catabolite activator protein
   8949..8979    +  promoter       lac promoter: promoter for the E. coli lac operon
   8987..9003    +  protein_bind   lac operator: The lac repressor binds to the lac operator to inhibit transcription in E. coli. This inhibition can be relieved by adding lactose or isopropyl-β-D-thiogalactopyranoside (IPTG). lac repressor encoded by lacI
   9037..9120    +  polyA_signal   SV40 poly(A) signal (fragment): SV40 polyadenylation signal
   9287..329     +  CDS            nef (fragment) (across the origin): NEF_HV1BR - Experimental evidence at protein level: Swiss-Prot protein existence level 1. Extracellular Nef protein targets CD4(+) T-lymphocytes for apoptosis by interacting with CXCR4 surface receptors (PubMed:14990729). From Human immunodeficiency virus type 1 group M subtype B (isolate BRU/LAI) (HIV-1).
