[The description below was written by a language model from this plasmid's Addgene catalogue record and pLannotate feature annotations shown in this document.]
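Description:
pHAGE-RCAN2-L156F is an HIV-1-based lentiviral expression plasmid of about 9.3 kb, built on the pHAGE backbone to deliver a mutant form of human RCAN2 (regulator of calcineurin 2, also known as DSCR1L1, MCIP2 or ZAKI-4) carrying the L156F substitution. It is propagated in E. coli through a high-copy ColE1/pUC-type origin and selected with ampicillin via the β-lactamase gene. The viral portion contains a truncated 5' LTR, the Ψ packaging signal with an adjoining gag fragment, the Rev response element for Rev-dependent nuclear export of the genomic RNA, the cPPT/CTS element, and a ΔU3 3' LTR that makes the integrated provirus self-inactivating. Because the packaging functions are absent, these must be supplied in trans to produce particles.

Between the LTRs, the constitutive human EF-1α promoter drives the RCAN2 open reading frame, which was introduced by Gateway recombination and is flanked by attB1 and attB2 sites. The automated annotation matched this coding sequence to the mouse Rcan2 protein entry, but the catalogue lists the insert as human, so this probably reflects homology between the orthologues. Downstream lie short T3 and T7 promoter sequences, a V5 epitope annotation, an EMCV IRES followed by EGFP, and a WPRE to enhance transcript expression. The IRES-EGFP arrangement allows transduced cells to be identified by fluorescence from the same transcript as the insert. The V5 sequence lies well beyond attB2, and the record does not show whether it is fused in frame to RCAN2. The construct belongs to a collection made to test the functional effects of somatic mutations found in cancer, here by stable expression of the L156F variant in mammalian cells.
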