Addgene plasmid #116663: pHAGE-RCAN2-L156F
Purpose: Lentiviral expression of RCAN2 L156F
Depositing lab: Gordon Mills & Kenneth Scott. Publication: Systematic Functional Annotation of Somatic Mutations in Cancer. Ng PK, Li J, Jeong KJ, Shao S, Chen H, Tsang YH, Sengupta S, Wang Z, Bhavana VH, Tran R, Soewito S, Minussi DC, Moreno D, Kong K, Dogruluk T, Lu H, Gao J, Tokheim C, Zhou DC, Johnson AM, Zeng J, Ip CKM, Ju Z, Wester M, Yu S, Li Y, Vellano CP, Schultz N, Karchin R, Ding L, Lu Y, Cheung LWT, Chen K, Shaw KR, Meric-Bernstam F, Scott KL, Yi S, Sahni N, Liang H, Mills GB. Cancer Cell. 2018 Mar 12;33(3):450-462.e10. doi: 10.1016/j.ccell.2018.01.021. PubMed 29533785.
Backbone
  Vector backbone: pHAGE
  Vector type: Lentiviral
Growth in bacteria
  Bacterial resistance: Ampicillin, 100 μg/mL
  Growth temperature: 37°C
  Growth strain: Stbl3
  Copy number: High Copy
Gene/Insert
  Gene/Insert name: RCAN2
  Species: H. sapiens (human)
  Mutation: L156F
  Entrez Gene: RCAN2 (a.k.a. CSP2, DSCR1L1, MCIP2, RCN2, ZAKI-4, ZAKI4)
  Cloning method: Gateway Cloning
Terms and licenses: Academic/Nonprofit Terms; Industry Terms: Not Available to Industry
How to cite: pHAGE-RCAN2-L156F was a gift from Gordon Mills & Kenneth Scott (Addgene plasmid # 116663)
