>Addgene plasmid #116663 | pHAGE-RCAN2-L156F | depositor partial sequence | sequence record 219538 | insert
ATGCCAGCCCCTAGCATGGACTGTGATGTTTCCACTCTGGTTGCCTGTGTGGTGGATGTCGAGGTCTTTA
CCAATCAGGAGGTTAAGGAAAAATTTGAGGGACTGTTTCGGACTTATGATGACTGTGTGACGTTCCAGCT
ATTTAAGAGTTTCAGACGTGTCCGTATAAACTTCAGCAATCCTAAATCTGCAGCCCGAGCTAGGATAGAG
CTTCATGAAACCCAATTCAGAGGGAAAAAATTAAAGCTCTACTTTGCACAGGTTCAGACTCCAGAGACAG
ATGGAGACAAACTGCACTTGGCTCCACCCCAGCCTGCCAAACAGTTTTTCATCTCGCCCCCTTCCTCCCC
ACCTGTTGGCTGGCAGCCCATCAACGATGCCACGCCAGTCCTCAACTATGACCTCCTCTATGCTGTGGCC
AAACTAGGACCAGGAGAGAAGTATGAGCTCCATGCAGGGACTGAGTCCACCCCAAGTGTCGTCGTGCACG
TGTGCGACAGTGACATAGAGGAAGAAGAGGACCCAAAGACTTCCCCAAAGCCAAAAATCATCCAAACTCG
GCGTCCTGGCCTGCCACCCTCCGTGTCCAACTGGGCTGCCTGCTCCTTCTCGATAATAGCCGTCTCCTCT
TTATCATGCTTTTTCCCCCTGTTGTTTGTCAAAAAGAATTGCCTTTAA
